>Addgene plasmid #157579 | pD649-HAsp-CNTN6-COMP5AP-AviTag-9xHis | depositor full sequence | sequence record 304267 | Full Sequence
TTTCAATATTATTGAAGCATTTATCAGGGTTATTGTCTCATGAGCGGATACATATTTGAATGTATTTAGA
AAAATAAACAAATAGGGGTCAGTGTTACAACCAATTAACCAATTCTGAACATTATCGCGAGCCCATTTAT
ACCTGAATATGGCTCATAACACCCCTTGCTCATGACCAAAATCCCTTAACGTGAGTTACGCGCGCGTCGT
TCCACTGAGCGTCAGACCCCGTAGAAAAGATCAAAGGATCTTCTTGAGATCCTTTTTTTCTGCGCGTAAT
CTGCTGCTTGCAAACAAAAAAACCACCGCTACCAGCGGTGGTTTGTTTGCCGGATCAAGAGCTACCAACT
CTTTTTCCGAAGGTAACTGGCTTCAGCAGAGCGCAGATACCAAATACTGTTCTTCTAGTGTAGCCGTAGT
TAGCCCACCACTTCAAGAACTCTGTAGCACCGCCTACATACCTCGCTCTGCTAATCCTGTTACCAGTGGC
TGCTGCCAGTGGCGATAAGTCGTGTCTTACCGGGTTGGACTCAAGACGATAGTTACCGGATAAGGCGCAG
CGGTCGGGCTGAACGGGGGGTTCGTGCACACAGCCCAGCTTGGAGCGAACGACCTACACCGAACTGAGAT
ACCTACAGCGTGAGCTATGAGAAAGCGCCACGCTTCCCGAAGGGAGAAAGGCGGACAGGTATCCGGTAAG
CGGCAGGGTCGGAACAGGAGAGCGCACGAGGGAGCTTCCAGGGGGAAACGCCTGGTATCTTTATAGTCCT
GTCGGGTTTCGCCACCTCTGACTTGAGCGTCGATTTTTGTGATGCTCGTCAGGGGGGCGGAGCCTATGGA
AAAACGCCAGCAACGCGGCCTTTTTACGGTTCCTGGCCTTTTGCTGGCCTTTTGCTCACATGTTCTTTCC
TGCGTTATCCCCTGATTCTGTGGATAACCGTATTACCGCCTTTGAGTGAGCTGATACCGCTCGCCGCAGC
CGAACGACCGAGCGCAGCGAGTCAGTGAGCGAGGAAGCGGAAGGCGAGAGTAGGGAACTGCCAGGCATCA
AACTAAGCAGAAGGCCCCTGACGGATGGCCTTTTTGCGTTTCTACAAACTCTTTCTGTGTTGTAAAACGA
CGGCCAGTCTTAAGCTCGGGCCCCCTGGGCGGTTCTGATAACGAGTAATCGTTAATCCGCAAATAACGTA
AAAACCCGCTTCGGCGGGTTTTTTTATGGGGGGAGTTTAGGGAAAGAGCATTTGTCAGAATATTTAAGGG
CGCCTGTCACTTTGCTTGATATATGAGAATTATTTAACCTTATAAATGAGAAAAAAGCAACGCACTTTAA
ATAAGATACGTTGCTTTTTCGATTGATGAACACCTATAATTAAACTATTCATCTATTATTTATGATTTTT
TGTATATACAATATTTCTAGTTTGTTAAAGAGAATTAAGAAAATAAATCTCGAAAATAATAAAGGGAAAA
TCAGTTTTTGATATCAAAATTATACATGTCAACGATAATACAAAATATAATACAAACTATAAGATGTTAT
CAGTATTTATTATCATTTAGAATAAATTTTGTGTCGCCCTTAATTGTGAGCGGATAACAATTACGAGCTT
CATGCACAGTGGCGTTGACTCAATATTGGCCATTAGCCATATTATTCATTGGTTATATAGCATAAATCAA
TATTGGCTATTGGCCATTGCATACGTTGTATCTATATCATAATATGTACATTTATATTGGCTCATGTCCA
ATATGACCGCCATGTTGGCATTGATTATTGACTAGTTATTAATAGTAATCAATTACGGGGTCATTAGTTC
ATAGCCCATATATGGAGTTCCGCGTTACATAACTTACGGTAAATGGCCCGCCTGGCTGACCGCCCAACGA
CCCCCGCCCATTGACGTCAATAATGACGTATGTTCCCATAGTAACGCCAATAGGGACTTTCCATTGACGT
CAATGGGTGGAGTATTTACGGTAAACTGCCCACTTGGCAGTACATCAAGTGTATCATATGCCAAGTACGC
CCCCTATTGACGTCAATGACGGTAAATGGCCCGCCTGGCATTATGCCCAGTACATGACCTTATGGGACTT
TCCTACTTGGCAGTACATCTACGTATTAGTCATCGCTATTACCATGGTGATGCGGTTTTGGCAGTACATC
AATGGGCGTGGATAGCGGTTTGACTCACGGGGATTTCCAAGTCTCCACCCCATTGACGTCAATGGGAGTT
TGTTTTGGCACCAAAATCAACGGGACTTTCCAAAATGTCGTAACAACTCCGCCCCATTGACGCAAATGGG
CGGTAGGCGTGTACGGTGGGAGGTCTATATAAGCAGAGCTCGTTTAGTGAACCGTCAGATCGCCTGGAGA
CGCCATCCACGCTGTTTTGACCTCCATAGAAGACACCGGGACCGATCCAGCCTCCGCGGCCGGGAACGGT
GCATTGGAACGCGGATTCCCCGTGCCAAGAGTGACGTAAGTACCGCCTATAGAGTCTATAGGCCCACCCC
CTTGGCTTCGTTAGAACGCGGCTACAATTAATACATAACCTTATGTATCATACACATACGATTTAGGTGA
CACTATAGAATAACATCCACTTTGCCTTTCTCTCCACAGGTGTCCACTCCCAGGTCCAACTGCACCTCGG
TTCTATCGAAAACGCGCCTGCTAGCGCCACCATGAAGACCATCATTGCCCTGAGCTACATCTTCTGCCTG
GTGTTCGCTGCGGCCGCCGATGGACTGCTGAGCAGACCTATCTTTACCCAAGAGCCTCACGACGTGATCT
TCCCACTGGACCTGAGCAAGAGCGAAGTGATCCTGAATTGCGCCGCCAACGGCTACCCATCTCCACACTA
CAGATGGAAGCAGAACGGCACCGACATCGACTTCACCATGAGCTACCACTACAGGCTGGATGGCGGCAGC
CTGGCCATCAATAGCCCTCACACAGACCAGGACATCGGCATGTACCAGTGTCTGGCCACCAATCTGCTGG
GCACCATTCTGAGCAGAAAGGCCAAGCTGCAGTTCGCCTACATCGAGGACTTCGAGACAAAGACCAGATC
CACCGTGTCCGTTAGAGAAGGCCAAGGCGTTGTGCTGCTGTGTGGCCCTCCTCCTCATTTCGGCGATCTG
AGCTACGCCTGGACCTTCAACGACAACCCTCTGTACGTGCAAGAGGACAACCGCAGATTCGTGTCCCAAG
AGACAGGCAACCTGTATATCGCCAAGGTGGAACCCAGCGACGTGGGCAACTACACCTGTTTCATCACCAA
CAAAGAGGCCCAGCGGAGCGTTCAGGGACCTCCTACACCTCTGGTTCAGAGAACAGATGGCGTGATGGGC
GAGTACGAGCCCAAGATCGAAGTGCGGTTCCCTGAGACAATCCAGGCCGCCAAGGATAGCAGCGTGAAGC
TGGAATGCTTCGCCCTGGGCAACCCTGTGCCTGACATTTCTTGGAGAAGGCTGGACGGAAGCCCTCTGCC
TGGCAAAGTGAAGTACAGCAAGAGCCAGGCCATCCTGGAAATCCCCAACTTCCAGCAAGAGGATGAGGGC
TTCTACGAGTGTATCGCCAGCAACCTGAGAGGCAGAAATCTGGCCAAGGGCCAGCTGATCTTTTACGCCC
CTCCTGAGTGGGAGCAGAAGATCCAGAATACCCACCTGAGCATCTACGACAACCTGCTGTGGGAGTGCAA
GGCCAGCGGAAAGCCTAATCCTTGGTACACCTGGCTGAAGAACGGCGAGAGACTGAACCCCGAGGAAAGA
ATCCAGATCGAGAATGGCACCCTGATCATCACCATGCTGAACGTGTCCGACAGCGGAGTGTATCAGTGTG
CCGCCGAGAACAAGTACCAGATCATCTACGCCAACGCCGAGCTGAGAGTGCTGGCCTCCGCTCCTGATTT
CAGCAAGTCCCCTGTGAAGAAAAAGTCCTTCGTGCAAGTCGGCGGCGACATCGTGATCGGCTGCAAGCCA
AATGCCTTTCCTAGAGCCGCCATCAGCTGGAAGAGAGGCACAGAGACACTGCGGCAGAGCAAGAGAATCT
TTCTGCTGGAAGATGGCAGCCTGAAGATCTACAACATCACCAGAAGCGACGCCGGCAGCTACACATGCAT
TGCCACAAATCAGTTCGGCACCGCCAAGAACACCGGAAGCCTGATCGTGAAAGAACGGACCGTGATCACC
GTGCCTCCAAGCAAGATGGATGTGACCGTGGGCGAGAGCATCGTGCTGCCTTGTCAAGTGTCCCACGATC
CTAGCATCGAGGTGGTGTTCGTGTGGTTCTTCAACGGGGACGTGATCGACCTGAAGAAAGGCGTGGCCCA
CTTTGAGAGAATCGGCGGAGAATCTGTGGGCGACCTGATGATCCGGAACATCCAGCTGCACCACAGCGGC
AAGTACCTGTGTACCGTGCAGACCACACTGGAATCTCTGAGCGCCGTGGCCGATATCATCGTTAGAGGAC
CTCCAGGACCACCTGAGGACGTGCAGGTCGAGGATATCAGCAGCACCACAAGCCAGCTGTCTTGGAGAGC
CGGACCTGACAACAACAGCCCCATCCAGATCTTCACAATCCAGACCAGAACACCCTTCAGCGTTGGATGG
CAGGCTGTGGCCACTGTGCCAGAGATTCTGAACGGCAAGACCTACAACGCCACCGTCGTTGGACTGAGCC
CTTGGGTCGAGTATGAGTTTAGAGTGGTGGCCGGCAACAGCATCGGAATCGGAGAGCCTTCTGAGCCTAG
CGAGCTGCTGAGAACAAAAGCCTCTGTGCCAGTGGTGGCTCCCGTGAATATCCATGGTGGTGGCGGAAGC
AGATCCGAGCTGGTCATCACATGGGAGAGCATCCCTGAGGAACTGCAGAATGGCGAAGGCTTCGGCTACA
TCATCATGTTCAGACCCGTGGGCTCCACCACCTGGTCCAAAGAAAAGGTGTCCAGCGTGGAAAGCAGCCG
CTTCGTGTACCGGAATGAGAGCATCATCCCTCTGAGCCCCTTCGAAGTGAAAGTGGGCGTGTACAACAAC
GAAGGCGAGGGCAGCCTGTCTACCGTGACAATCGTGTACTCTGGCGAGGATGAGCCCCAGCTGGCTCCTA
GAGGAACAAGCCTGCAGAGCTTTAGCGCCAGCGAGATGGAAGTGTCCTGGAACGCCATTGCCTGGAACAG
AAACACAGGCCGCGTGCTGGGCTACGAGGTGCTGTACTGGACCGACGACAGCAAAGAATCTATGATCGGC
AAGATCAGAGTGTCCGGCAACGTGACCACCAAGAACATCACCGGCCTGAAGGCCAACACCATCTACTTTG
CCTCCGTGCGGGCCTACAATACCGCCGGAACAGGACCTAGCAGCCCTCCTGTGAATGTGACCACAAAAAA
GAGCCCTCCAAGCCAGCCTCCTGCCAATATCGCCTGGAAGCTGACCAACAGCAAGCTGTGTCTGAACTGG
GAGCACGTCAAGACCATGGAAAACGAGAGCGAGGTCCTGGGCTACAAGATCCTGTACCGGCAGAACCGGC
AGTCTAAGACCCACATTCTGGAAACAAACAACACCAGCGCCGAACTGCTGGTGCCCTTCGAGGAAGATTA
CCTGATCGAGATCCGGACCGTGTCTGACGGCGGAGATGGATCTAGCAGCGAGGAAATCAGAATCCCCAAG
ATGTCCTCTGGCGCGCCGGAAGATCAAGTTGATCCAAGATTGATTGATGGCAAGGGCGGATCTCTGGAGG
TGCTGTTCCAGGGACCAGGCGGAAGCGGCAATCCCGGCGGCGATCTGGCCCCCCAGATGCTGCGCGAGCT
GCAGGAGACCAATGCCGCCCTGCAGGACGTGCGCGAGCTGCTGCGCCACCGCGTGAAGGAGATCACCTTC
CTGAAGAACACCGTGATGGAGTGCGACGCCTGCGGTATGCAGCCCTCTAGAGGCTCCGGCTCCATCATCC
CAGTTGAGGAGGAGAACCCGGACTTCTGGAACCGCGAGGCAGCCGAGGCCCTGGGTGCCGCCAAGAAGCT
GCAGCCTGCACAGACAGCCGCCAAGAACCTCATCATCTTCCTGGGCGATGGGATGGGGGTGTCTACGGTG
ACAGCTGCCAGGATCCTAAAAGGGCAGAAGAAGGACAAACTGGGGCCTGAGATACCCCTGGCCATGGACC
GCTTCCCATATGTGGCTCTGTCCAAGACATACAATGTAGACAAACATGTGCCAGACAGTGGAGCCACAGC
CACGGCCTACCTGTGCGGGGTCAAGGGCAACTTCCAGACCATTGGCTTGAGTGCAGCCGCCCGCTTTAAC
CAGTGCAACACGACACGCGGCAACGAGGTCATCTCCGTGATGAATCGGGCCAAGAAAGCAGGGAAGTCAG
TGGGAGTGGTAACCACCACACGAGTGCAGCACGCCTCGCCAGCCGGCACCTACGCCCACACGGTGAACCG
CAACTGGTACTCGGACGCCGACGTGCCTGCCTCGGCCCGCCAGGAGGGGTGCCAGGACATCGCTACGCAG
CTCATCTCCAACATGGACATTGACGTGATCCTAGGTGGAGGCCGAAAGTACATGTTTCGCATGGGAACCC
CAGACCCTGAGTACCCAGATGACTACAGCCAAGGTGGGACCAGGCTGGACGGGAAGAATCTGGTGCAGGA
ATGGCTGGCGAAGCGCCAGGGTGCCCGGTATGTGTGGAACCGCACTGAGCTCATGCAGGCTTCCCTGGAC
CCGTCTGTGACCCATCTCATGGGTCTCTTTGAGCCTGGAGACATGAAATACGAGATCCACCGAGACTCCA
CACTGGACCCCTCCCTGATGGAGATGACAGAGGCTGCCCTGCGCCTGCTGAGCAGGAACCCCCGCGGCTT
CTTCCTCTTCGTGGAGGGTGGTCGCATCGACCATGGTCATCATGAAAGCAGGGCTTACCGGGCACTGACT
GAGACGATCATGTTCGACGACGCCATTGAGAGGGCGGGCCAGCTCACCAGCGAGGAGGACACGCTGAGCC
TCGTCACTGCCGACCACTCCCACGTCTTCTCCTTCGGAGGCTACCCCCTGCGAGGGAGCTCCATCTTCGG
GCTGGCCCCTGGCAAGGCCCGGGACAGGAAGGCCTACACGGTCCTCCTATACGGAAACGGTCCAGGCTAT
GTGCTCAAGGACGGCGCCCGGCCGGATGTTACCGAGAGCGAGAGCGGGAGCCCCGAGTATCGGCAGCAGT
CAGCAGTGCCCCTGGACGAAGAGACCCACGCAGGCGAGGACGTGGCGGTGTTCGCGCGCGGCCCGCAGGC
GCACCTGGTTCACGGCGTGCAGGAGCAGACCTTCATAGCGCACGTCATGGCCTTCGCCGCCTGCCTGGAG
CCCTACACCGCCTGCGACCTGGCGCCCCCCGCCGGCACCACCGACGCCGCGCACCCGGGTGGCGGAGGAC
TGAACGACATCTTCGAGGCTCAGAAAATCGAATGGCACGAACATCACCATCACCATCACCATCACCATTA
AGGCCGGCCTGTAGTCACTGGCACAACGCGTTACCCGGTAAGCCAATCGGGTATACACGGTCGTCATACT
GCAGACAGGGTTCTTCTACTTTGCAAGATAGTCTTGAGTAGTAAAATAAATAGATAGAGAAAATCAGCCT
CGACTGTGCCTTCTAGTTGCCAGCCATCTGTTGTTTGCCCCTCCCCCGTGCCTTCCTTGACCCTGGAAGG
TGCCACTCCCACTGTCCTTTCCTAATAAAATGAGGAAATTGCATCACAACACTCAACCCTATCTCGGTCT
ATTCTTTTGATTTATAAGGGATTTTGCCGATTTCGGCCTATTGGTTAAAAAATGAGCTGATTTAACAAAA
ATTTAACGCGAATTAATTCTGTGGAATGTGTGTCAGTTAGGGTGTGGAAAGTCCCCAGGCTCCCCAGCAG
GCAGAAGTATGCAAAGCATGCATCTCAATTAGTCAGCAACCAGGTGTGGAAAGTCCCCAGGCTCCCCAGC
AGGCAGAAGTATGCAAAGCATGCATCTCAATTAGTCAGCAACCATAGTCCCGCCCCTAACTCCGCCCATC
CCGCCCCTAACTCCGCCCAGTTCCGCCCATTCTCCGCCCCATGGCTGACTAATTTTTTTTATTTATGCAG
AGGCCGAGGCCGCCTCTGCCTCTGAGCTATTCCAGAAGTAGTGAGGAGGCTTTTTTGGAGGCCTAGGCTT
TTGCAAAAAGCTCCCGGGAGCTTGTATATCCATTTTCGGATCTGATCAGCACGTGTTGACAATTAATCAT
CGGCATAGTATATCGGCATAGTATAATACGACAAGGTGAGGAACTAAACCATGACCGAGTACAAGCCCAC
GGTGCGCCTCGCCACCCGCGACGACGTCCCCAGGGCCGTACGCACCCTCGCCGCCGCGTTCGCCGACTAC
CCCGCCACGCGCCACACCGTCGATCCGGACCGCCACATCGAGCGGGTCACCGAGCTGCAAGAACTCTTCC
TCACGCGCGTCGGGCTCGACATCGGCAAGGTGTGGGTCGCGGACGACGGCGCCGCGGTGGCGGTCTGGAC
CACGCCGGAGAGCGTCGAAGCGGGGGCGGTGTTCGCCGAGATCGGCCCGCGCATGGCCGAGTTGAGCGGT
TCCCGGCTGGCCGCGCAGCAACAGATGGAAGGCCTCCTGGCGCCGCACCGGCCCAAGGAGCCCGCGTGGT
TCCTGGCCACCGTCGGCGTCTCGCCCGACCACCAGGGCAAGGGTCTGGGCAGCGCCGTCGTGCTCCCCGG
AGTGGAGGCGGCCGAGCGCGCCGGGGTGCCCGCCTTCCTGGAGACATCCGCGCCCCGCAACCTCCCCTTC
TACGAGCGGCTCGGCTTCACCGTCACCGCCGACGTCGAGGTGCCCGAAGGACCGCGCACCTGGTGCATGA
CCCGCAAGCCCGGTGCCTGACACGTGCTACGAGATTTCGATTCCACCGCCGCCTTCTATGAAAGGTTGGG
CTTCGGAATCGTTTTCCGGGACGCCGGCTGGATGATCCTCCAGCGCGGGGATCTCATGCTGGAGTTCTTC
GCCCACCCCAACTTGTTTATTGCAGCTTATAATGGTTACAAATAAAGCAATAGCATCACAAATTTCACAA
ATAAAGCATTTTTTTCACTGCATTCTAGTTGTGGTTTGTCCAAACTCATCAATGTATCTTATCATGTCTG
TATACCGTCGACCTCTAGCTAGAGCTTGGCGTAATCATGGTCATTACCAATGCTTAATCAGTGAGGCACC
TATCTCAGCGATCTGTCTATTTCGTTCATCCATAGTTGCCTGACTCCCCGTCGTGTAGATAACTACGATA
CGGGAGGGCTTACCATCTGGCCCCAGCGCTGCGATGATACCGCGAGAACCACGCTCACCGGCTCCGGATT
TATCAGCAATAAACCAGCCAGCCGGAAGGGCCGAGCGCAGAAGTGGTCCTGCAACTTTATCCGCCTCCAT
CCAGTCTATTAATTGTTGCCGGGAAGCTAGAGTAAGTAGTTCGCCAGTTAATAGTTTGCGCAACGTTGTT
GCCATCGCTACAGGCATCGTGGTGTCACGCTCGTCGTTTGGTATGGCTTCATTCAGCTCCGGTTCCCAAC
GATCAAGGCGAGTTACATGATCCCCCATGTTGTGCAAAAAAGCGGTTAGCTCCTTCGGTCCTCCGATCGT
TGTCAGAAGTAAGTTGGCCGCAGTGTTATCACTCATGGTTATGGCAGCACTGCATAATTCTCTTACTGTC
ATGCCATCCGTAAGATGCTTTTCTGTGACTGGTGAGTACTCAACCAAGTCATTCTGAGAATAGTGTATGC
GGCGACCGAGTTGCTCTTGCCCGGCGTCAATACGGGATAATACCGCGCCACATAGCAGAACTTTAAAAGT
GCTCATCATTGGAAAACGTTCTTCGGGGCGAAAACTCTCAAGGATCTTACCGCTGTTGAGATCCAGTTCG
ATGTAACCCACTCGTGCACCCAACTGATCTTCAGCATCTTTTACTTTCACCAGCGTTTCTGGGTGAGCAA
AAACAGGAAGGCAAAATGCCGCAAAAAAGGGAATAAGGGCGACACGGAAATGTTGAATACTCATATTCTT
CCTT
Features (pLannotate 1.2.2; 24 found; start..end, strand, type, name):
    119..143     -  CDS            KanR (fragment): aminoglycoside phosphotransferase; aph(3')-Ia; confers resistance to kanamycin
    254..842     +  rep_origin     ori: high-copy-number ColE1/pMB1/pBR322/pUC origin of replication
   1067..1084    +  terminator     rrnB T2 terminator (fragment): transcription terminator T2 from the E. coli rrnB gene
   1109..1128    -  CDS            lacZα (fragment): LacZα fragment of β-galactosidase; lacZ fragment
   1584..1600    +  protein_bind   lac operator: The lac repressor binds to the lac operator to inhibit transcription in E. coli. This inhibition can be relieved by adding lactose or isopropyl-β-D-thiogalactopyranoside (IPTG). lac repressor encoded by lacI
   1843..2146    +  enhancer       CMV enhancer: human cytomegalovirus immediate early enhancer
   2147..2350    +  promoter       CMV promoter: human cytomegalovirus (CMV) immediate early promoter
   2486..2529    +  intron         CMV intron (fragment): modified intron A from human cytomegalovirus
   2581..2599    +  promoter       SP6 promoter: promoter for bacteriophage SP6 RNA polymerase
   2603..2640    +  CDS            IgH signal sequence (fragment): signal sequence from the mouse immunoglobulin heavy chain variable region
   2692..5679    +  CDS            CNTN6: CNTN6_HUMAN - Experimental evidence at protein level: Swiss-Prot protein existence level 1. Contactins mediate cell surface interactions during nervous system development. Participates in oligodendrocytes generation by acting as a ligand of NOTCH1. Its association with NOTCH1 promotes NOTCH1 activation through the released notch intracellular domain (NICD) and subsequent translocation to the nucleus. Involved in motor coordination (By similarity). From Homo sapiens (Human).
   5776..5955    +  CDS            Comp (fragment): COMP_RAT - Experimental evidence at protein level: Swiss-Prot protein existence level 1. May play a role in the structural integrity of cartilage via its interaction with other extracellular matrix proteins such as the collagens and fibronectin. Can mediate the interaction of chondrocytes with the cartilage extracellular matrix through interaction with cell surface integrin receptors. Could play a role in the pathogenesis of osteoarthritis. Potent suppressor of apoptosis in both primary chondrocytes and transformed cells. Suppresses apoptosis by blocking the activation of caspase-3 and by indu
   5943..7395    +  CDS            SEAP (fragment): secreted alkaline phosphatase from human placenta The natural enzyme has a C-terminal transmembrane sequence that is replaced by a GPI anchor.
   7420..7461    +  CDS            AviTag™ (fragment): peptide tag that allows for enzymatic biotinylation
   7465..7488    +  CDS            8xHis: 8xHis affinity tag
   7634..7745    +  polyA_signal   bGH poly(A) signal: bovine growth hormone polyadenylation signal
   7746..7854    +  rep_origin     f1 ori (fragment): f1 bacteriophage origin of replication; arrow indicates direction of (+) strand synthesis
   7868..8197    +  promoter       SV40 promoter: SV40 enhancer and early promoter
   8245..8292    +  promoter       EM7 promoter: synthetic bacterial promoter&nbsp
   8311..8910    +  CDS            PuroR (fragment): puromycin N-acetyltransferase; pac from Streptomyces; confers resistance to puromycin
   8920..9045    +  CDS            ble (fragment): BLE_KLEPN - Experimental evidence at protein level: Swiss-Prot protein existence level 1. Binding protein with a strong affinity to the bleomycin family of antibiotics. Binds to CL990; an antimitotic-antibiotic compound. From Klebsiella pneumoniae.
   9040..9161    +  polyA_signal   SV40 poly(A) signal: SV40 polyadenylation signal
   9214..10074   -  CDS            AmpR: β-lactamase; bla; confers resistance to ampicillin, carbenicillin, and related antibiotics
  10077..89      -  promoter       AmpR promoter (fragment) (across the origin): bla
