[The description below was written by a language model from this plasmid's Addgene catalogue record and pLannotate feature annotations shown in this document.]
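Description:
pD649-HAsp-CNTN6-COMP5AP-AviTag-9xHis is a roughly 10.1 kb mammalian expression plasmid built on the pD649 backbone for secreted production of the extracellular domain of human contactin-6 (CNTN6, also known as NB3), an immunoglobulin-superfamily cell-surface protein. It is propagated in E. coli from a high-copy ColE1/pUC-type origin under ampicillin selection (AmpR). The feature table also shows an SV40 early/EM7 promoter cassette driving a puromycin N-acetyltransferase gene with an SV40 polyadenylation signal, which could allow selection in mammalian cells. Short fragments of KanR, lacZα, ble and an f1 origin appear to be non-functional remnants. The depositor notes that some plasmids in this collection may carry an IS4-like transposase insertion upstream of the CMV promoter, but no such element is annotated here.

Expression is driven by the CMV enhancer and immediate-early promoter, followed by a fragment of CMV intron A and an SP6 promoter that serves as a sequencing primer site and could support in vitro transcription. The name indicates an "HAsp" leader, and the annotation tool flags a partial match to an immunoglobulin heavy-chain signal sequence at that position; either way, an N-terminal secretion signal directs the fusion into the secretory pathway. The CNTN6 insert sits between retained NotI and AscI sites and is fused in frame to a backbone-encoded C-terminal module. This module comprises the coiled-coil region of rat cartilage oligomeric matrix protein, which pentamerises the fusion, followed by human placental alkaline phosphatase as an enzymatic reporter, an AviTag for site-specific biotinylation, and a polyhistidine tag for purification. The tag is named 9xHis but annotated as 8xHis. A bGH polyadenylation signal ends the transcript. Such high-avidity, enzymatically detectable ectodomain pentamers suit the detection of weak extracellular protein–protein interactions, consistent with the associated IgSF interactome screen.
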