Addgene plasmid #157579: pD649-HAsp-CNTN6-COMP5AP-AviTag-9xHis
Purpose: Mammalian expression of cell-surface protein extracellular domain fused to COMP5AP-AviTag-9xHis. Protein is secreted from cells.
Depositing lab: Chris Garcia. Depositing organization: Stanford University. Publication: A Human IgSF Cell-Surface Interactome Reveals a Complex Network of Protein-Protein Interactions. Wojtowicz WM, Vielmetter J, Fernandes RA, Siepe DH, Eastman CL, Chisholm GB, Cox S, Klock H, Anderson PW, Rue SM, Miller JJ, Glaser SM, Bragstad ML, Vance J, Lam AW, Lesley SA, Zinn K, Garcia KC. Cell. 2020 Aug 20;182(4):1027-1043.e17. doi: 10.1016/j.cell.2020.07.025. PubMed 32822567.
Backbone
  Vector backbone: pD649
  Backbone size w/o insert (bp): 7153
  Vector type: Mammalian Expression
Growth in bacteria
  Bacterial resistance: Ampicillin, 100 μg/mL
  Growth temperature: 37°C
  Growth strain: DH5alpha
  Copy number: High Copy
Gene/Insert
  Gene/Insert name: CNTN6
  Species: H. sapiens (human)
  Insert size (bp): 2931
  Entrez Gene: CNTN6 (a.k.a. NB3, MGC133256)
  Promoter: CMV/SP6
  Tag / fusion protein: COMP5AP-AviTag-9xHis (C terminal on backbone)
  Cloning method: Restriction Enzyme; 5′ cloning site GCGGCCGC (not destroyed); 3′ cloning site GGCGCGCC (not destroyed)
  Sequencing primers: 5′ ATTTAGGTGACACTATAG; 3′ CGTCGCACTCCATCACGGTG
Resource information
  A portion of this plasmid was derived from a plasmid made by: synthesis by ThermoFisher
Terms and licenses: Academic/Nonprofit Terms; Industry Terms: Not Available to Industry
Depositor comments: Some plasmids in this collection may have an IS4-like element ISVsa5 family transposase upstream of the CMV promoter.
How to cite: pD649-HAsp-CNTN6-COMP5AP-AviTag-9xHis was a gift from Chris Garcia (Addgene plasmid # 157579 ; http://n2t.net/addgene:157579 ; RRID:Addgene_157579)
