>Addgene plasmid #157579 | pD649-HAsp-CNTN6-COMP5AP-AviTag-9xHis | depositor partial sequence | sequence record 304268 | insert (extracellular domain)
GATGGACTGCTGAGCAGACCTATCTTTACCCAAGAGCCTCACGACGTGATCTTCCCACTGGACCTGAGCA
AGAGCGAAGTGATCCTGAATTGCGCCGCCAACGGCTACCCATCTCCACACTACAGATGGAAGCAGAACGG
CACCGACATCGACTTCACCATGAGCTACCACTACAGGCTGGATGGCGGCAGCCTGGCCATCAATAGCCCT
CACACAGACCAGGACATCGGCATGTACCAGTGTCTGGCCACCAATCTGCTGGGCACCATTCTGAGCAGAA
AGGCCAAGCTGCAGTTCGCCTACATCGAGGACTTCGAGACAAAGACCAGATCCACCGTGTCCGTTAGAGA
AGGCCAAGGCGTTGTGCTGCTGTGTGGCCCTCCTCCTCATTTCGGCGATCTGAGCTACGCCTGGACCTTC
AACGACAACCCTCTGTACGTGCAAGAGGACAACCGCAGATTCGTGTCCCAAGAGACAGGCAACCTGTATA
TCGCCAAGGTGGAACCCAGCGACGTGGGCAACTACACCTGTTTCATCACCAACAAAGAGGCCCAGCGGAG
CGTTCAGGGACCTCCTACACCTCTGGTTCAGAGAACAGATGGCGTGATGGGCGAGTACGAGCCCAAGATC
GAAGTGCGGTTCCCTGAGACAATCCAGGCCGCCAAGGATAGCAGCGTGAAGCTGGAATGCTTCGCCCTGG
GCAACCCTGTGCCTGACATTTCTTGGAGAAGGCTGGACGGAAGCCCTCTGCCTGGCAAAGTGAAGTACAG
CAAGAGCCAGGCCATCCTGGAAATCCCCAACTTCCAGCAAGAGGATGAGGGCTTCTACGAGTGTATCGCC
AGCAACCTGAGAGGCAGAAATCTGGCCAAGGGCCAGCTGATCTTTTACGCCCCTCCTGAGTGGGAGCAGA
AGATCCAGAATACCCACCTGAGCATCTACGACAACCTGCTGTGGGAGTGCAAGGCCAGCGGAAAGCCTAA
TCCTTGGTACACCTGGCTGAAGAACGGCGAGAGACTGAACCCCGAGGAAAGAATCCAGATCGAGAATGGC
ACCCTGATCATCACCATGCTGAACGTGTCCGACAGCGGAGTGTATCAGTGTGCCGCCGAGAACAAGTACC
AGATCATCTACGCCAACGCCGAGCTGAGAGTGCTGGCCTCCGCTCCTGATTTCAGCAAGTCCCCTGTGAA
GAAAAAGTCCTTCGTGCAAGTCGGCGGCGACATCGTGATCGGCTGCAAGCCAAATGCCTTTCCTAGAGCC
GCCATCAGCTGGAAGAGAGGCACAGAGACACTGCGGCAGAGCAAGAGAATCTTTCTGCTGGAAGATGGCA
GCCTGAAGATCTACAACATCACCAGAAGCGACGCCGGCAGCTACACATGCATTGCCACAAATCAGTTCGG
CACCGCCAAGAACACCGGAAGCCTGATCGTGAAAGAACGGACCGTGATCACCGTGCCTCCAAGCAAGATG
GATGTGACCGTGGGCGAGAGCATCGTGCTGCCTTGTCAAGTGTCCCACGATCCTAGCATCGAGGTGGTGT
TCGTGTGGTTCTTCAACGGGGACGTGATCGACCTGAAGAAAGGCGTGGCCCACTTTGAGAGAATCGGCGG
AGAATCTGTGGGCGACCTGATGATCCGGAACATCCAGCTGCACCACAGCGGCAAGTACCTGTGTACCGTG
CAGACCACACTGGAATCTCTGAGCGCCGTGGCCGATATCATCGTTAGAGGACCTCCAGGACCACCTGAGG
ACGTGCAGGTCGAGGATATCAGCAGCACCACAAGCCAGCTGTCTTGGAGAGCCGGACCTGACAACAACAG
CCCCATCCAGATCTTCACAATCCAGACCAGAACACCCTTCAGCGTTGGATGGCAGGCTGTGGCCACTGTG
CCAGAGATTCTGAACGGCAAGACCTACAACGCCACCGTCGTTGGACTGAGCCCTTGGGTCGAGTATGAGT
TTAGAGTGGTGGCCGGCAACAGCATCGGAATCGGAGAGCCTTCTGAGCCTAGCGAGCTGCTGAGAACAAA
AGCCTCTGTGCCAGTGGTGGCTCCCGTGAATATCCATGGTGGTGGCGGAAGCAGATCCGAGCTGGTCATC
ACATGGGAGAGCATCCCTGAGGAACTGCAGAATGGCGAAGGCTTCGGCTACATCATCATGTTCAGACCCG
TGGGCTCCACCACCTGGTCCAAAGAAAAGGTGTCCAGCGTGGAAAGCAGCCGCTTCGTGTACCGGAATGA
GAGCATCATCCCTCTGAGCCCCTTCGAAGTGAAAGTGGGCGTGTACAACAACGAAGGCGAGGGCAGCCTG
TCTACCGTGACAATCGTGTACTCTGGCGAGGATGAGCCCCAGCTGGCTCCTAGAGGAACAAGCCTGCAGA
GCTTTAGCGCCAGCGAGATGGAAGTGTCCTGGAACGCCATTGCCTGGAACAGAAACACAGGCCGCGTGCT
GGGCTACGAGGTGCTGTACTGGACCGACGACAGCAAAGAATCTATGATCGGCAAGATCAGAGTGTCCGGC
AACGTGACCACCAAGAACATCACCGGCCTGAAGGCCAACACCATCTACTTTGCCTCCGTGCGGGCCTACA
ATACCGCCGGAACAGGACCTAGCAGCCCTCCTGTGAATGTGACCACAAAAAAGAGCCCTCCAAGCCAGCC
TCCTGCCAATATCGCCTGGAAGCTGACCAACAGCAAGCTGTGTCTGAACTGGGAGCACGTCAAGACCATG
GAAAACGAGAGCGAGGTCCTGGGCTACAAGATCCTGTACCGGCAGAACCGGCAGTCTAAGACCCACATTC
TGGAAACAAACAACACCAGCGCCGAACTGCTGGTGCCCTTCGAGGAAGATTACCTGATCGAGATCCGGAC
CGTGTCTGACGGCGGAGATGGATCTAGCAGCGAGGAAATCAGAATCCCCAAGATGTCCTCT
